>Addgene plasmid #38277 | pMXs-puro GFP-p62 | addgene full sequence | sequence record 228102 | Addgene NGS Result
AATGAAAGACCCCACCTGTAGGTTTGGCAAGCTAGCTTAAGTAACGCCATTTTGCAAGGCATGGAAAAAT
ACATAACTGAGAATAGAAAAGTTCAGATCAAGGTCAGGAACAGATGGAACAGCTGAATATGGGCCAAACA
GGATATCTGTGGTAAGCAGTTCCTGCCCCGGCTCAGGGCCAAGAACAGATGGAACAGCTGAATATGGGCC
AAACAGGATATCTGTGGTAAGCAGTTCCTGCCCCGGCTCAGGGCCAAGAACAGATGGTCCCCAGATGCGG
TCCAGCCCTCAGCAGTTTCTAGAGAACCATCAGATGTTTCCAGGGTGCCCCAAGGACCTGAAATGACCCT
GTGCCTTATTTGAACTAACCAATCAGTTCGCTTCTCGCTTCTGTTCGCGCGCTTCTGCTCCCCGAGCTCA
ATAAAAGAGCCCACAACCCCTCACTCGGCGCGCCAGTCCTCCGATTGACTGAGTCGCCCGGGTACCCGTG
TATCCAATAAACCCTCTTGCAGTTGCATCCGACTTGTGGTCTCGCTGTTCCTTGGGAGGGTCTCCTCTGA
GTGATTGACTACCCGTCAGCGGGGGTCTTTCATTTGGGGGCTCGTCCGGGATCGGGAGACCCCTGCCCAG
GGACCACCGACCCACCACCGGGAGGTAAGCTGGCCAGCAACTTATCTGTGTCTGTCCGATTGTCTAGTGT
CTATGACTGATTTTATGCGCCTGCGTCGGTACTAGTTAGCTAACTAGCTCTGTATCTGGCGGACCCGTGG
TGGAACTGACGAGTTCGGAACACCCGGCCGCAACCCTGGGAGACGTCCCAGGGACTTCGGGGGCCGTTTT
TGTGGCCCGACCTGAGTCCAAAAATCCCGATCGTTTTGGACTCTTTGGTGCACCCCCCTTAGAGGAGGGA
TATGTGGTTCTGGTAGGAGACGAGAACCTAAAACAGTTCCCGCCTCCGTCTGAATTTTTGCTTTCGGTTT
GGGACCGAAGCCGCGCCGCGCGTCTTGTCTGCTGCAGCATCGTTCTGTGTTGTCTCTGTCTGACTGTGTT
TCTGTATTTGTCTGAAAATATGGGCCCGGGCCAGACTGTTACCACTCCCTTAAGTTTGACCTTAGGTCAC
TGGAAAGATGTCGAGCGGATCGCTCACAACCAGTCGGTAGATGTCAAGAAGAGACGTTGGGTTACCTTCT
GCTCTGCAGAATGGCCAACCTTTAACGTCGGATGGCCGCGAGACGGCACCTTTAACCGAGACCTCATCAC
CCAGGTTAAGATCAAGGTCTTTTCACCTGGCCCGCATGGACACCCAGACCAGGTCCCCTACATCGTGACC
TGGGAAGCCTTGGCTTTTGACCCCCCTCCCTGGGTCAAGCCCTTTGTACACCCTAAGCCTCCGCCTCCTC
TTCCTCCATCCGCCCCGTCTCTCCCCCTTGAACCTCCTCGTTCGACCCCGCCTCGATCCTCCCTTTATCC
AGCCCTCACTCCTTCTCTAGGCGCCCCCATATGGCCATATGAGATCTTATATGGGGCACCCCCGCCCCTT
GTAAACTTCCCTGACCCTGACATGACAAGAGTTACTAACAGCCCCTCTCTCCAAGCTCACTTACAGGCTC
TCTACTTAGTCCAGCACGAAGTCTGGAGACCTCTGGCGGCAGCCTACCAAGAACAACTGGACCGACCGGT
GGTACCTCACCCTTACCGAGTCGGCGACACAGTGTGGGTCCGCCGACACCAGACTAAGAACCTAGAACCT
CGCTGGAAAGGACCTTACACAGTCCTGCTGACCACCCCCACCGCCCTCAAAGTAGACGGCATCGCAGCTT
GGATACACGCCGCCCACGTGAAGGCTGCCGACCCCGGGGGTGGACCATCCTCTAGACTGCCGGATCATCG
ATGCCATGGTGAGCAAGGGCGAGGAGCTGTTCACCGGGGTGGTGCCCATCCTGGTCGAGCTGGACGGCGA
CGTAAACGGCCACAAGTTCAGCGTGTCCGGCGAGGGCGAGGGCGATGCCACCTACGGCAAGCTGACCCTG
AAGTTCATCTGCACCACCGGCAAGCTGCCCGTGCCCTGGCCCACCCTCGTGACCACCCTGACCTACGGCG
TGCAGTGCTTCAGCCGCTACCCCGACCACATGAAGCAGCACGACTTCTTCAAGTCCGCCATGCCCGAAGG
CTACGTCCAGGAGCGCACCATCTTCTTCAAGGACGACGGCAACTACAAGACCCGCGCCGAGGTGAAGTTC
GAGGGCGACACCCTGGTGAACCGCATCGAGCTGAAGGGCATCGACTTCAAGGAGGACGGCAACATCCTGG
GGCACAAGCTGGAGTACAACTACAACAGCCACAACGTCTATATCATGGCCGACAAGCAGAAGAACGGCAT
CAAGGTGAACTTCAAGATCCGCCACAACATCGAGGACGGCAGCGTGCAGCTCGCCGACCACTACCAGCAG
AACACCCCCATCGGCGACGGCCCCGTGCTGCTGCCCGACAACCACTACCTGAGCACCCAGTCCGCCCTGA
GCAAAGACCCCAACGAGAAGCGCGATCACATGGTCCTGCTGGAGTTCGTGACCGCCGCCGGGATCACTCT
CGGCATGGACGAGCTGTACAAGGGTGGCGGTGGCTCGGGCGGTGGTGGGTCGGGTGGCGGCGGATCTATC
GATGAATTGAATTCCATGGCGTCGTTCACGGTGAAGGCCTATCTTCTGGGCAAGGAGGAGGCGACCCGCG
AGATCCGCCGCTTCAGCTTCTGCTTCAGCCCGGAGCCGGAGGCGGAAGCCCAAGCCGCGGCCGGCCCGGG
GCCCTGCGAGAGGCTGCTGAGCCGAGTGGCTGTGCTGTTCCCCACGCTGAGGCCTGGCGGCTTCCAGGCG
CACTACCGCGATGAGGATGGGGACTTGGTTGCCTTTTCCAGTGATGAGGAGCTGACAATGGCTATGTCCT
ATGTGAAAGATGACATCTTCCGCATCTACATTAAAGAGAAGAAGGAGTGCCGGCGGGAACATCGCCCACC
ATGTGCTCAGGAGGCACCCCGAAACATGGTGCACCCCAATGTGATCTGTGATGGTTGCAACGGGCCTGTG
GTGGGAACTCGCTATAAGTGCAGTGTGTGCCCAGACTACGACCTGTGCAGCGTGTGCGAGGGGAAGGGCC
TGCACAGGGAACACAGCAAGCTCATCTTTCCCAACCCCTTTGGCCACCTCTCTGATAGCTTCTCTCATAG
CCGCTGGCTTCGGAAGCTGAAACATGGACACTTTGGCTGGCCTGGCTGGGAGATGGGCCCACCGGGGAAC
TGGAGCCCACGTCCTCCTCGTGCAGGGGATGGCCGCCCTTGCCCTACAGCTGAGTCAGCTTCTGCTCCAC
CAGAAGATCCCAATGTCAATTTCCTGAAGAATGTGGGGGAGAGTGTGGCAGCTGCCCTCAGCCCTCTAGG
CATTGAGGTTGACATTGATGTGGAACATGGAGGGAAGAGAAGCCGCCTGACACCCACTACCCCAGAAAGT
TCCAGCACAGGCACAGAAGACAAGAGTAACACTCAGCCAAGCAGCTGCTCTTCGGAAGTCAGCAAACCTG
ACGGGGCTGGGGAGGGCCCTGCTCAGTCTCTGACAGAGCAAATGAAAAAGATAGCCTTGGAGTCGGTGGG
ACAGCCAGAGGAACAGATGGAGTCGGGAAACTGCTCAGGAGGAGACGATGACTGGACACATTTGTCTTCA
AAAGAAGTGGACCCATCTACAGGTGAACTCCAGTCTCTACAGATGCCAGAATCGGAAGGGCCAAGCTCTC
TAGACCCCTCACAGGAAGGACCCACAGGGCTGAAGGAAGCTGCCCTATACCCACATCTCCCACCAGAGGC
TGATCCCCGGCTGATTGAGTCCCTCTCCCAGATGCTGTCCATGGGTTTCTCGGATGAAGGCGGCTGGCTC
ACCAGGCTCCTACAGACCAAGAATTACGACATCGGGGCTGCTCTGGACACGATCCAGTATTCGAAGCACC
CTCCACCATTGTGAGAATTCTGCAGTCGACGGTACCGCGGGCCCGGGATCCCTCGAGCGGCCGCCAGCAC
AGTGGTCGACCTGTGGAATGTGTGTCAGTTAGGGTGTGGAAAGTCCCCAGGCTCCCCAGCAGGCAGAAGT
ATGCAAAGCATGCATCTCAATTAGTCAGCAACCAGGTGTGGAAAGTCCCCAGGCTCCCCAGCAGGCAGAA
GTATGCAAAGCATGCATCTCAATTAGTCAGCAACCATAGTCCCGCCCCTAACTCCGCCCATCCCGCCCCT
AACTCCGCCCAGTTCCGCCCATTCTCCGCCCCATGGCTGACTAATTTTTTTTATTTATGCAGAGGCCGAG
GCCGCCTCGGCCTCTGAGCTATTCCAGAAGTAGTGAGGAGGCTTTTTTGGAGGCCTAGGCTTTTGCAAAA
AGCTTACCATGACCGAGTACAAGCCCACGGTGCGCCTCGCCACCCGCGACGACGTCCCCAGGGCCGTACG
CACCCTCGCCGCCGCGTTCGCCGACTACCCCGCCACGCGCCACACCGTCGATCCGGACCGCCACATCGAG
CGGGTCACCGAGCTGCAAGAACTCTTCCTCACGCGCGTCGGGCTCGACATCGGCAAGGTGTGGGTCGCGG
ACGACGGCGCCGCGGTGGCGGTCTGGACCACGCCGGAGAGCGTCGAAGCGGGGGCGGTGTTCGCCGAGAT
CGGCCCGCGCATGGCCGAGTTGAGCGGTTCCCGGCTGGCCGCGCAGCAACAGATGGAAGGCCTCCTGGCG
CCGCACCGGCCCAAGGAGCCCGCGTGGTTCCTGGCCACCGTCGGCGTCTCGCCCGACCACCAGGGCAAGG
GTCTGGGCAGCGCCGTCGTGCTCCCCGGAGTGGAGGCGGCCGAGCGCGCCGGGGTGCCCGCCTTCCTGGA
GACCTCCGCGCCCCGCAACCTCCCCTTCTACGAGCGGCTCGGCTTCACCGTCACCGCCGACGTCGAGGTG
CCCGAAGGACCGCGCACCTGGTGCATGACCCGCAAGCCCGGTGCCTGACGCCCGCCCCACGACCCGCAGC
GCCCGACCGAAAGGAGCGCACGACCCCATGCATCGTCGACGATAAAATAAAAGATTTTATTTAGTCTCCA
GAAAAAGGGGGGAATGAAAGACCCCACCTGTAGGTTTGGCAAGCTAGCTTAAGTAACGCCATTTTGCAAG
GCATGGAAAAATACATAACTGAGAATAGAGAAGTTCAGATCAAGGTCAGGAACAGATGGAACAGCTGAAT
ATGGGCCAAACAGGATATCTGTGGTAAGCAGTTCCTGCCCCGGCTCAGGGCCAAGAACAGATGGAACAGC
TGAATATGGGCCAAACAGGATATCTGTGGTAAGCAGTTCCTGCCCCGGCTCAGGGCCAAGAACAGATGGT
CCCCAGATGCGGTCCAGCCCTCAGCAGTTTCTAGAGAACCATCAGATGTTTCCAGGGTGCCCCAAGGACC
TGAAATGACCCTGTGCCTTATTTGAACTAACCAATCAGTTCGCTTCTCGCTTCTGTTCGCGCGCTTCTGC
TCCCCGAGCTCAATAAAAGAGCCCACAACCCCTCACTCGGGGCGCCAGTCCTCCGATTGACTGAGTCGCC
CGGGTACCCGTGTATCCAATAAACCCTCTTGCAGTTGCATCCGACTTGTGGTCTCGCTGTTCCTTGGGAG
GGTCTCCTCTGAGTGATTGACTACCCGTCAGCGGGGGTCTTTCACATGCAGCATGTATCAAAATTAATTT
GGTTTTTTTTCTTAAGTATTTACATTAAATGGCCATAGTTGCATTAATGAATCGGCCAACGCGCGGGGAG
AGGCGGTTTGCGTATTGGGCGCTCTTCCGCTTCCTCGCTCACTGACTCGCTGCGCTCGGTCGTTCGGCTG
CGGCGAGCGGTATCAGCTCACTCAAAGGCGGTAATACGGTTATCCACAGAATCAGGGGATAACGCAGGAA
AGAACATGTGAGCAAAAGGCCAGCAAAAGGCCAGGAACCGTAAAAAGGCCGCGTTGCTGGCGTTTTTCCA
TAGGCTCCGCCCCCCTGACGAGCATCACAAAAATCGACGCTCAAGTCAGAGGTGGCGAAACCCGACAGGA
CTATAAAGATACCAGGCGTTTCCCCCTGGAAGCTCCCTCGTGCGCTCTCCTGTTCCGACCCTGCCGCTTA
CCGGATACCTGTCCGCCTTTCTCCCTTCGGGAAGCGTGGCGCTTTCTCATAGCTCACGCTGTAGGTATCT
CAGTTCGGTGTAGGTCGTTCGCTCCAAGCTGGGCTGTGTGCACGAACCCCCCGTTCAGCCCGACCGCTGC
GCCTTATCCGGTAACTATCGTCTTGAGTCCAACCCGGTAAGACACGACTTATCGCCACTGGCAGCAGCCA
CTGGTAACAGGATTAGCAGAGCGAGGTATGTAGGCGGTGCTACAGAGTTCTTGAAGTGGTGGCCTAACTA
CGGCTACACTAGAAGAACAGTATTTGGTATCTGCGCTCTGCTGAAGCCAGTTACCTTCGGAAAAAGAGTT
GGTAGCTCTTGATCCGGCAAACAAACCACCGCTGGTAGCGGTGGTTTTTTTGTTTGCAAGCAGCAGATTA
CGCGCAGAAAAAAAGGATCTCAAGAAGATCCTTTGATCTTTTCTACGGGGTCTGACGCTCAGTGGAACGA
AAACTCACGTTAAGGGATTTTGGTCATGAGATTATCAAAAAGGATCTTCACCTAGATCCTTTTGCGGCCG
GCCGCAAATCAATCTAAAGTATATATGAGTAAACTTGGTCTGACAGTTACCAATGCTTAATCAGTGAGGC
ACCTATCTCAGCGATCTGTCTATTTCGTTCATCCATAGTTGCCTGACTCCCCGTCGTGTAGATAACTACG
ATACGGGAGGGCTTACCATCTGGCCCCAGTGCTGCAATGATACCGCGAGACCCACGCTCACCGGCTCCAG
ATTTATCAGCAATAAACCAGCCAGCCGGAAGGGCCGAGCGCAGAAGTGGTCCTGCAACTTTATCCGCCTC
CATCCAGTCTATTAATTGTTGCCGGGAAGCTAGAGTAAGTAGTTCGCCAGTTAATAGTTTGCGCAACGTT
GTTGCCATTGCTACAGGCATCGTGGTGTCACGCTCGTCGTTTGGTATGGCTTCATTCAGCTCCGGTTCCC
AACGATCAAGGCGAGTTACATGATCCCCCATGTTGTGCAAAAAAGCGGTTAGCTCCTTCGGTCCTCCGAT
CGTTGTCAGAAGTAAGTTGGCCGCAGTGTTATCACTCATGGTTATGGCAGCACTGCATAATTCTCTTACT
GTCATGCCATCCGTAAGATGCTTTTCTGTGACTGGTGAGTACTCAACCAAGTCATTCTGAGAATAGTGTA
TGCGGCGACCGAGTTGCTCTTGCCCGGCGTCAATACGGGATAATACCGCGCCACATAGCAGAACTTTAAA
AGTGCTCATCATTGGAAAACGTTCTTCGGGGCGAAAACTCTCAAGGATCTTACCGCTGTTGAGATCCAGT
TCGATGTAACCCACTCGTGCACCCAACTGATCTTCAGCATCTTTTACTTTCACCAGCGTTTCTGGGTGAG
CAAAAACAGGAAGGCAAAATGCCGCAAAAAAGGGAATAAGGGCGACACGGAAATGTTGAATACTCATACT
CTTCCTTTTTCAATATTATTGAAGCATTTATCAGGGTTATTGTCTCATGAGCGGATACATATTTGAATGT
ATTTAGAAAAATAAACAAATAGGGGTTCCGCGCACATTTCCCCGAAAAGTGCCACCTGCAT
Features (pLannotate 1.2.2; 15 found; start..end, strand, type, name):
      1..594     +  LTR            LTR: long terminal repeat from Moloney murine leukemia virus
    657..1014    +  misc_feature   MMLV Ψ: packaging signal of Moloney murine leukemia virus (MMLV)
   1079..1495    +  CDS            gag (truncated): truncated Moloney murine leukemia virus (MMLV) gag gene lacking the start codon
   1505..1879    +  misc_feature   pol region: Moloney murine leukemia virus (MMLV) pol region containing the splice acceptor site
   1896..2612    +  CDS            EGFP: EGFP is a basic (constitutively fluorescent) green fluorescent protein published in 1996, derived from Aequorea victoria. It is reported to be a rapidly-maturing weak dimer with moderate acid sensitivity.
   2676..4001    +  CDS            Sqstm1: SQSTM_MOUSE - Also known as A170, STAP. Experimental evidence at protein level: Swiss-Prot protein existence level 1. Autophagy receptor required for selective macroautophagy (aggrephagy). Functions as a bridge between polyubiquitinated cargo and autophagosomes. Interacts directly with both the cargo to become degraded and an autophagy modifier of the MAP1 LC3 family. Required both for the formation and autophagic degradation of polyubiquitin- containing bodies, called ALIS (aggresome-like induced structures) and links ALIS to the autophagic machinery. Involved in midbody ring degradation (By
   4005..4041    +  misc_feature   MCS (fragment): multiple cloning site
   4080..4409    +  promoter       SV40 promoter: SV40 enhancer and early promoter
   4419..5018    +  CDS            PuroR: puromycin N-acetyltransferase; pac from Streptomyces alboniger; confers resistance to puromycin
   5123..5244    +  LTR            3' LTR (ΔU3) (fragment): self-inactivating 3' long terminal repeat (LTR) from Moloney murine leukemia virus
   5245..5714    +  LTR            LTR: long terminal repeat from Moloney murine leukemia virus
   5780..5832    -  CDS            lacI (fragment): lac repressor; lacI; The lac repressor binds to the lac operator to inhibit transcription in E. coli. This inhibition can be relieved by adding lactose or isopropyl-β-D-thiogalactopyranoside (IPTG).
   6015..6603    -  rep_origin     ori: high-copy-number ColE1/pMB1/pBR322/pUC origin of replication
   6767..7627    -  CDS            AmpR: β-lactamase; bla; confers resistance to ampicillin, carbenicillin, and related antibiotics
   7628..7732    -  promoter       AmpR promoter: bla
