[The description below was written by a language model from this plasmid's Addgene catalogue record and pLannotate feature annotations shown in this document.]
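Description:
pMXs-puro GFP-p62 is a Moloney murine leukemia virus (MMLV)-based retroviral expression plasmid built on the pMXs-puro backbone, designed to deliver an EGFP-tagged mouse p62 (Sequestosome-1, Sqstm1) into mammalian cells. In bacteria it is maintained as a high-copy plasmid through a ColE1/pUC-type origin and selected with ampicillin via the β-lactamase gene and its native promoter.

The retroviral cassette is flanked by MMLV long terminal repeats. Downstream of the 5′ LTR lie the Ψ packaging signal, a truncated gag segment lacking its start codon and a pol-derived region carrying the splice acceptor. Together these elements allow the transcript to be packaged into virions when viral proteins are supplied in trans by packaging cells, and they support expression of the downstream open reading frame. No separate internal promoter is annotated upstream of the fusion, so it is presumably transcribed from the 5′ LTR. The payload is EGFP followed by the roughly 1.3 kb mouse Sqstm1 coding sequence, which was inserted at an EcoRI site so that EGFP sits at the N terminus of p62. A separate SV40 enhancer/early promoter drives puromycin N-acetyltransferase, permitting selection of stably transduced cells. The annotation software labels a short fragment at the 3′ end as a self-inactivating ΔU3 LTR, but this fragment is contiguous with a further MMLV LTR annotation, and the record does not otherwise describe the vector as self-inactivating.

p62 is an autophagy receptor that links polyubiquitinated cargo to LC3-family proteins on autophagosomes. In line with the associated publication on p62 targeting to the autophagosome formation site, the construct is suited to generating stable cell lines for fluorescence imaging of p62 localization and turnover during selective autophagy.
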