Addgene plasmid #38277: pMXs-puro GFP-p62
Depositing lab: Noboru Mizushima. Depositing organization: University of Tokyo, Graduate School of Medicine. Publication: p62 Targeting to the autophagosome formation site requires self-oligomerization but not LC3 binding. Itakura E, Mizushima N. J Cell Biol. 2011 Jan 10;192(1):17-27. 10.1083/jcb.201009067 PubMed 21220506.
Backbone
  Vector backbone: pMXs-puro
  Backbone manufacturer: Dr. Toshio Kitamura of the University of Tokyo
  Backbone size w/o insert (bp): 6878
  Vector type: Mammalian Expression, Retroviral
  Selectable markers: Puromycin
Growth in bacteria
  Bacterial resistance: Ampicillin, 100 μg/mL
  Growth temperature: 37°C
  Growth strain: DH5alpha
  Copy number: High Copy
Gene/Insert
  Gene/Insert name: Sequestosome-1 (alt names: p62; Sqstm1)
  Species: M. musculus (mouse)
  Insert size (bp): 1300
  GenBank ID: U57413
  Entrez Gene: Sqstm1 (a.k.a. A170, OSF-6, Osi, STAP, STONE14, p62)
  Tag / fusion protein: EGFP (N terminal on backbone)
  Cloning method: Restriction Enzyme; 5′ cloning site EcoRI (not destroyed); 3′ cloning site EcoRI (not destroyed)
  Sequencing primers: 5′ CGACCACTACCAGCAGAACA; 3′ AAAATTAGTCAGCCATGGGG
Resource information
  A portion of this plasmid was derived from a plasmid made by: p62 cDNA was provied by Dr. Masaaki Komatsu (Tokyo Metropolitan Institute of Medical Science, Tokyo, Japan).
Terms and licenses: Academic/Nonprofit Terms; Industry Terms: Not Available to Industry
Depositor comments: Ichimura et al., JBC 2008 283, 22847
How to cite: pMXs-puro GFP-p62 was a gift from Noboru Mizushima (Addgene plasmid # 38277 ; http://n2t.net/addgene:38277 ; RRID:Addgene_38277)
