>Addgene plasmid #38277 | pMXs-puro GFP-p62 | addgene partial sequence | sequence record 120818 | pBABE3 5'-ACCCTAACTGACACACATTCC-3'
ANCNGNNCTGCGGCCGCTCGAGGGATCCCGGGCCCGCGGTACCGTCGACTGCAGAATTCTCACAATGGTG
GAGGGTGCTTCGAATACTGGATCGTGTCCAGAGCAGCCCCGATGTCGTAATTCTTGGTCTGTAGGAGCCT
GGTGAGCCAGCCGCCTTCATCCGAGAAACCCATGGACAGCATCTGGGAGAGGGACTCAATCAGCCGGGGA
TCAGCCTCTGGTGGGAGATGTGGGTATAGGGCAGCTTCCTTCAGCCCTGTGGGTCCTTCCTGTGAGGGGT
CTAGAGAGCTTGGCCCTTCCGATTCTGGCATCTGTAGAGACTGGAGTTCACCTGTAGATGGGTCCACTTC
TTTTGAAGACAAATGTGTCCAGTCATCGTCTCCTCCTGAGCAGTTTCCCGACTCCATCTGTTCCTCTGGC
TGTCCCACCGACTCCAAGGCTATCTTTTTCATTTGCTCTGTCAGAGACTGAGCAGGGCCCTCCCCAGCCC
CGTCAGGTTTGCTGACTTCCGAAGAGCAGCTGCTTGGCTGAGTGTTACTCTTGTCTTCTGTGCCTGTGCT
GGAACTTTCTGGGGTAGTGGGTGTCAGGCGGCTTCTCTTCCCTCCATGTTCCACATCAATGTCAACCTCA
ATGCCTAGAGGGCTGAGGGCAGCTGCCACACTCTCCCCCACATTCTTCAGGAAATTGACATTGGGATCTT
CTGGTGGAGCAGAAGCTGACTCAGCTGTAGGGCAAGGGCGGCCATCCCCTGCACGAGGAGGACGTGGGCT
CCAGTTCCCCGGTGGGCCCATCTCCCAGCCAGGCCAGCCAAAGTGTCCATGTTTCAGCTTCCGAAGCCAG
CGGCTATGAGAGAAGCTATCAGAGAGGTGGCCAAAGGGGTTGGGAAAGATGAGCTTGCTGTGTTCCCTGT
GCAGGCCCTTCCCCTCGCACACGCTGCACAGGTCGTAGTCTGGGCACACACTGCACTTATAGCGAGTTCC
CACCACAGGCCCGTTGCAACCATCACAGATCACATTGGGGTGCACCATGTTTCGGGGTGCCTCCTGAGCA
CATGGTGGGCGATGTTCCCGCCGGCACTCCTTCTTCTCTTTAATGTAGATGCGGAAGATGTCATCTTTCA
CATAGGACATAGCCATTGTCAGCTCCTCA
