>Addgene plasmid #38277 | pMXs-puro GFP-p62 | addgene partial sequence | sequence record 120819 | EGFP-C 5'-CATGGTCCTGCTGGAGTTCGTG-3'
GGCATGGACGAGCTGTACAAGGGTGGCGGTGGCTCGGGCGGTGGTGGGTCGGGTGGCGGCGGATCTATCG
ATGAATTGAATTCCATGGCGTCGTTCACGGTGAAGGCCTATCTTCTGGGCAAGGAGGAGGCGACCCGCGA
GATCCGCCGCTTCAGCTTCTGCTTCAGCCCGGAGCCGGAGGCGGAAGCCCAAGCCGCGGCCGGCCCGGGG
CCCTGCGAGAGGCTGCTGAGCCGAGTGGCTGTGCTGTTCCCCACGCTGAGGCCTGGCGGCTTCCAGGCGC
ACTACCGCGATGAGGATGGGGACTTGGTTGCCTTTTCCAGTGATGAGGAGCTGACAATGGCTATGTCCTA
TGTGAAAGATGACATCTTCCGCATCTACATTAAAGAGAAGAAGGAGTGCCGGCGGGAACATCGCCCACCA
TGTGCTCAGGAGGCACCCCGAAACATGGTGCACCCCAATGTGATCTGTGATGGTTGCAACGGGCCTGTGG
TGGGAACTCGCTATAAGTGCAGTGTGTGCCCAGACTACGACCTGTGCAGCGTGTGCGAGGGGAAGGGCCT
GCACAGGGAACACAGCAAGCTCATCTTTCCCAACCCCTTTGGCCACCTCTCTGATAGCTTCTCTCATAGC
CGCTGGCTTCGGAAGCTGAAACATGGACACTTTGGCTGGCCTGGCTGGGAGATGGGCCCACCGGGGAACT
GGAGCCCACGTCCTCCTCGTGCAGGGGATGGCCGCCCTTGCCCTACAGCTGAGTCAGCTTCTGCTCCACC
AGAAGATCCCAATGTCAATTTCCTGAAGAATGTGGGGGAGAGTGTGGCAGCTGCCCTCAGCCCTCTAGGC
ATTGAGGTTGACATTGATGTGGAACATGGAGGGAAGAGAAGCCGCCTGACACCCACTACCCCAGAAAGTT
CCAGCACAGGCACAGAAGACAAGAGTAACACTCAGCCAAGCAGCTGCTCTTCGGAAGTCAGCAAACCTGA
CGGGGCTGGGGAGGGCCCTGCTCAGTCTCTGACAGAGCAAATGAAAAAGA
